>Addgene plasmid #210821 | pCS2-HsProm1s1-StayGold | addgene full sequence | sequence record 420106 | Addgene NGS Result
CGCCATTCTGCCTGGGGACGTCGGAGCAAGCTTGATTTAGGTGACACTATAGAATACAAGCTACTTGTTC
TTTTTGCAGGATCCCATCGATATGGCCCTCGTACTCGGCTCCCTGTTGCTGCTGGGGCTGTGCGGGAACT
CCTTTTCAGGAGGGCAGCCTTCATCCACAGATGCTCCTAAGGCTTGGAATTATGAATTGCCTGCAACAAA
TTATGAGACCCAAGACTCCCATAAAGCTGGACCCATTGGCATTCTCTTTGAACTAGTGCATATCTTTCTC
TATGTGGTACAGCCGCGTGATTTCCCAGAAGATACTTTGAGAAAATTCTTACAGAAGGCATATGAATCCA
AAATTGATTATGACAAGATTGTCTACTATGAAGCAGGGATTATTCTATGCTGTGTCCTGGGGCTGCTGTT
TATTATTCTGATGCCTCTGGTGGGGTATTTCTTTTGTATGTGTCGTTGCTGTAACAAATGTGGTGGAGAA
ATGCACCAGCGACAGAAGGAAAATGGGCCCTTCCTGAGGAAATGCTTTGCAATCTCCCTGTTGGTGATTT
GTATAATAATAAGCATTGGCATCTTCTATGGTTTTGTGGCAAATCACCAGGTAAGAACCCGGATCAAAAG
GAGTCGGAAACTGGCAGATAGCAATTTCAAGGACTTGCGAACTCTCTTGAATGAAACTCCAGAGCAAATC
AAATATATATTGGCCCAGTACAACACTACCAAGGACAAGGCGTTCACAGATCTGAACAGTATCAATTCAG
TGCTAGGAGGCGGAATTCTTGACCGACTGAGACCCAACATCATCCCTGTTCTTGATGAGATTAAGTCCAT
GGCAACAGCGATCAAGGAGACCAAAGAGGCGTTGGAGAACATGAACAGCACCTTGAAGAGCTTGCACCAA
CAAAGTACACAGCTTAGCAGCAGTCTGACCAGCGTGAAAACTAGCCTGCGGTCATCTCTCAATGACCCTC
TGTGCTTGGTGCATCCATCAAGTGAAACCTGCAACAGCATCAGATTGTCTCTAAGCCAGCTGAATAGCAA
CCCTGAACTGAGGCAGCTTCCACCCGTGGATGCAGAACTTGACAACGTTAATAACGTTCTTAGGACAGAT
TTGGATGGCCTGGTCCAACAGGGCTATCAATCCCTTAATGATATACCTGACAGAGTACAACGCCAAACCA
CGACTGTCGTAGCAGGTATCAAAAGGGTCTTGAATTCCATTGGTTCAGATATCGACAATGTAACTCAGCG
TCTTCCTATTCAGGATATACTCTCAGCATTCTCTGTTTATGTTAATAACACTGAAAGTTACATCCACAGA
AATTTACCTACATTGGAAGAGTATGATTCATACTGGTGGCTGGGTGGCCTGGTCATCTGCTCTCTGCTGA
CCCTCATCGTGATTTTTTACTACCTGGGCTTACTGTGTGGCGTGTGCGGCTATGACAGGCATGCCACCCC
GACCACCCGAGGCTGTGTCTCCAACACCGGAGGCGTCTTCCTCATGGTTGGAGTTGGATTAAGTTTCCTC
TTTTGCTGGATATTGATGATCATTGTGGTTCTTACCTTTGTCTTTGGTGCAAATGTGGAAAAACTGATCT
GTGAACCTTACACGAGCAAGGAATTATTCCGGGTTTTGGATACACCCTACTTACTAAATGAAGACTGGGA
ATACTATCTCTCTGGGAAGCTATTTAATAAATCAAAAATGAAGCTCACTTTTGAACAAGTTTACAGTGAC
TGCAAAAAAAATAGAGGCACTTACGGCACTCTTCACCTGCAGAACAGCTTCAATATCAGTGAACATCTCA
ACATTAATGAGCATACTGGAAGCATAAGCAGTGAATTGGAAAGTCTGAAGGTAAATCTTAATATCTTTCT
GTTGGGTGCAGCAGGAAGAAAAAACCTTCAGGATTTTGCTGCTTGTGGAATAGACAGAATGAATTATGAC
AGCTACTTGGCTCAGACTGGTAAATCCCCCGCAGGAGTGAATCTTTTATCATTTGCATATGATCTAGAAG
CAAAAGCAAACAGTTTGCCCCCAGGAAATTTGAGGAACTCCCTGAAAAGAGATGCACAAACTATTAAAAC
AATTCACCAGCAACGAGTCCTTCCTATAGAACAATCACTGAGCACTCTATACCAAAGCGTCAAGATACTT
CAACGCACAGGGAATGGATTGTTGGAGAGAGTAACTAGGATTCTAGCTTCTCTGGATTTTGCTCAGAACT
TCATCACAAACAATACTTCCTCTGTTATTATTGAGGAAACTAAGAAGTATGGGAGAACAATAATAGGATA
TTTTGAACATTATCTGCAGTGGATCGAGTTCTCTATCAGTGAGAAAGTGGCATCGTGCAAACCTGTGGCC
ACCGCTCTAGATACTGCTGTTGATGTCTTTCTGTGTAGCTACATTATCGACCCCTTGAATTTGTTTTGGT
TTGGCATAGGAAAAGCTACTGTATTTTTACTTCCGGCTCTAATTTTTGCGGTAAAACTGGCTAAGTACTA
TCGTCGAATGGATTCGGAGGACGTGTACGATGATGTTGAAACTATACCCATGAAAAATATGGAAAATGGT
AATAATGGTTATCATAAAGATCATGTATATGGTATTCACAATCCTGTTATGACAAGCCCATCACAACATC
TCGAGGAGAATTTGTACTTTCAAGGCGGTGGAGGAGGGATGGCCTCAACACCCTTCAAGTTCCAATTGAA
GGGCACAATCAACGGTAAATCTTTCACTGTGGAGGGCGAGGGGGAGGGCAACAGCCATGAAGGGTCTCAC
AAAGGCAAATACGTGTGCACGAGCGGGAAGCTGCCCATGTCATGGGCCGCTCTGGGGACAAGCTTTGGGT
ATGGAATGAAATACTACACTAAGTATCCTAGTGGGCTTAAGAACTGGTTTCACGAGGTGATGCCTGAAGG
CTTCACATACGATAGGCATATTCAGTACAAAGGCGACGGAAGTATCCATGCAAAGCACCAACATTTTATG
AAGAATGGGACCTATCATAACATCGTGGAATTTACTGGCCAGGACTTTAAGGAAAACAGCCCCGTACTGA
CAGGAGACATGAATGTCAGTCTCCCTAACGAGGTGCAGCATATCCCCCGAGACGACGGCGTGGAGTGTCC
CGTGACTCTCCTGTACCCGCTCCTCTCCGATAAGTCCAAGTGTGTGGAGGCCCACCAAAATACTATCTGT
AAACCTCTGCATAATCAGCCCGCTCCCGATGTACCATACCATTGGATTCGGAAGCAGTACACCCAGAGCA
AGGATGACACCGAAGAGCGGGATCATATATGTCAAAGCGAAACCCTCGAGGCCCACCTCTAATCTAGAAC
TATAGTGAGTCGTATTACGTAGATCCAGACATGATAAGATACATTGATGAGTTTGGACAAACCACAACTA
GAATGCAGTGAAAAAAATGCTTTATTTGTGAAATTTGTGATGCTATTGCTTTATTTGTAACCATTATAAG
CTGCAATAAACAAGTTAACAACAACAATTGCATTCATTTTATGTTTCAGGTTCAGGGGGAGGTGTGGGAG
GTTTTTTAATTCGCGGCCGCGGCGCCAATGCATTGGGCCCGGTACCCAGCTTTTGTTCCCTTTAGTGAGG
GTTAATTGCGCGCTTGGCGTAATCATGGTCATAGCTGTTTCCTGTGTGAAATTGTTATCCGCTCACAATT
CCACACAACATACGAGCCGGGAGCATAAAGTGTAAAGCCTGGGGTGCCTAATGAGTGAGCTAACTCACAT
TAATTGCGTTGCGCTCACTGCCCGCTTTCCAGTCGGGAAACCTGTCGTGCCAGCTGCATTAATGAATCGG
CCAACGCGCGGGGAGAGGCGGTTTGCGTATTGGGCGCTCTTCCGCTTCCTCGCTCACTGACTCGCTGCGC
TCGGTCGTTCGGCTGCGGCGAGCGGTATCAGCTCACTCAAAGGCGGTAATACGGTTATCCACAGAATCAG
GGGATAACGCAGGAAAGAACATGTGAGCAAAAGGCCAGCAAAAGGCCAGGAACCGTAAAAAGGCCGCGTT
GCTGGCGTTTTTCCATAGGCTCCGCCCCCCTGACGAGCATCACAAAAATCGACGCTCAAGTCAGAGGTGG
CGAAACCCGACAGGACTATAAAGATACCAGGCGTTTCCCCCTGGAAGCTCCCTCGTGCGCTCTCCTGTTC
CGACCCTGCCGCTTACCGGATACCTGTCCGCCTTTCTCCCTTCGGGAAGCGTGGCGCTTTCTCATAGCTC
ACGCTGTAGGTATCTCAGTTCGGTGTAGGTCGTTCGCTCCAAGCTGGGCTGTGTGCACGAACCCCCCGTT
CAGCCCGACCGCTGCGCCTTATCCGGTAACTATCGTCTTGAGTCCAACCCGGTAAGACACGACTTATCGC
CACTGGCAGCAGCCACTGGTAACAGGATTAGCAGAGCGAGGTATGTAGGCGGTGCTACAGAGTTCTTGAA
GTGGTGGCCTAACTACGGCTACACTAGAAGAACAGTATTTGGTATCTGCGCTCTGCTGAAGCCAGTTACC
TTCGGAAAAAGAGTTGGTAGCTCTTGATCCGGCAAACAAACCACCGCTGGTAGCGGTGGTTTTTTTGTTT
GCAAGCAGCAGATTACGCGCAGAAAAAAAGGATCTCAAGAAGATCCTTTGATCTTTTCTACGGGGTCTGA
CGCTCAGTGGAACGAAAACTCACGTTAAGGGATTTTGGTCATGAGATTATCAAAAAGGATCTTCACCTAG
ATCCTTTTAAATTAAAAATGAAGTTTTAAATCAATCTAAAGTATATATGAGTAAACTTGGTCTGACAGTT
ACCAATGCTTAATCAGTGAGGCACCTATCTCAGCGATCTGTCTATTTCGTTCATCCATAGTTGCCTGACT
CCCCGTCGTGTAGATAACTACGATACGGGAGGGCTTACCATCTGGCCCCAGTGCTGCAATGATACCGCGA
GACCCACGCTCACCGGCTCCAGATTTATCAGCAATAAACCAGCCAGCCGGAAGGGCCGAGCGCAGAAGTG
GTCCTGCAACTTTATCCGCCTCCATCCAGTCTATTAATTGTTGCCGGGAAGCTAGAGTAAGTAGTTCGCC
AGTTAATAGTTTGCGCAACGTTGTTGCCATTGCTACAGGCATCGTGGTGTCACGCTCGTCGTTTGGTATG
GCTTCATTCAGCTCCGGTTCCCAACGATCAAGGCGAGTTACATGATCCCCCATGTTGTGCAAAAAAGCGG
TTAGCTCCTTCGGTCCTCCGATCGTTGTCAGAAGTAAGTTGGCCGCAGTGTTATCACTCATGGTTATGGC
AGCACTGCATAATTCTCTTACTGTCATGCCATCCGTAAGATGCTTTTCTGTGACTGGTGAGTACTCAACC
AAGTCATTCTGAGAATAGTGTATGCGGCGACCGAGTTGCTCTTGCCCGGCGTCAATACGGGATAATACCG
CGCCACATAGCAGAACTTTAAAAGTGCTCATCATTGGAAAACGTTCTTCGGGGCGAAAACTCTCAAGGAT
CTTACCGCTGTTGAGATCCAGTTCGATGTAACCCACTCGTGCACCCAACTGATCTTCAGCATCTTTTACT
TTCACCAGCGTTTCTGGGTGAGCAAAAACAGGAAGGCAAAATGCCGCAAAAAAGGGAATAAGGGCGACAC
GGAAATGTTGAATACTCATACTCTTCCTTTTTCAATATTATTGAAGCATTTATCAGGGTTATTGTCTCAT
GAGCGGATACATATTTGAATGTATTTAGAAAAATAAACAAATAGGGGTTCCGCGCACATTTCCCCGAAAA
GTGCCACCTAAATTGTAAGCGTTAATATTTTGTTAAAATTCGCGTTAAATTTTTGTTAAATCAGCTCATT
TTTTAACCAATAGGCCGAAATCGGCAAAATCCCTTATAAATCAAAAGAATAGACCGAGATAGGGT
[37 nt withheld, positions 5946-5982]
AAAGAACGTGGACTCCAACGTCAAAGG
[49 nt withheld, positions 6010-6058]
T
[91 nt withheld, positions 6060-6150]
G
[124 nt withheld, positions 6152-6275]
CCCATTCGCCATTCAGGCTGCGCAACTGTTGGGAAGGGCGATCGGTGCGGGCCTCTTCGCTATTACGCCA
GTCGACCGCCAATTCAATATGGCGTATATGGACTCATGCCAATTCAATATGGTGGATCTGGACCTGTGCC
AATTCAATATGGCGTATATGGACTCGTGCCAATTCAATATGGTGGATCTGGACCCCAGCCAATTCAATAT
GGCGGACTTGGCACCATGCCAATTCAATATGGCGGACCTGGCACTGTGCCAACTGGGGAGGGGTCTACTT
GGCACGGTGCCAAGTTTGAGGAGGGGTCTTGGCCCTGTGCCAAGTCCGCCATATTGAATTGGCATGGTGC
CAATAATGGCGGCCATATTGGCTATATGCCAGGATCAATATATAGGCAATATCCAATATGGCCCTATGCC
AATATGGCTATTGGCCAGGTTCAATACTATGTATTGGCCCTATGCCATATAGTATTCCATATATGGGTTT
TCCTATTGACGTAGATAGCCCCTCCCAATGGGCGGTCCCATATACCATATATGGGGCTTCCTAATACCGC
CCATAGCCACTCCCCCATTGACGTCAATGGTCTCTATATATGGTCTTTCCTATTGACGTCATATGGGCGG
TCCTATTGACGTATATGGCGCCTCCCCCATTGACGTCAATTACGGTAAATGGCCCGCCTGGCTCAATGCC
CATTGACGTCAATAGGACCACCCACCATTGACGTCAATGGGATGGCTCATTGCCCATTCATATCCGTTCT
CACGCCCCCTATTGACGTCAATGACGGTAAATGGCCCACTTGGCAGTACATCAATATCTATTAATAGTAA
CTTGGCAAGTACATTACTATTGGAAGTACGCCAGGGTACATTGGCAGTACTCCCATTGACGTCAATGGCG
GTAAATGGCCCGCGATGGCTGCCAAGTACATCCCCATTGACGTCAATGGGGAGGGGCAATGACGCAAATG
GGCGTTCCATTGACGTAAATGGGCGGTAGGCGTGCCTAATGGGAGGTCTATATAAGCAATGCTCGTTTAG
GGAAC
Features (pLannotate 1.2.2; 15 found; start..end, strand, type, name):
     35..53      +  promoter       SP6 promoter: promoter for bacteriophage SP6 RNA polymerase
     92..2659    +  CDS            PROM1: PROM1_HUMAN - Also known as PROML1. Experimental evidence at protein level: Swiss-Prot protein existence level 1. May play a role in cell differentiation, proliferation and apoptosis (PubMed:24556617). Binds cholesterol in cholesterol- containing plasma membrane microdomains and may play a role in the organization of the apical plasma membrane in epithelial cells. During early retinal development acts as a key regulator of disk morphogenesis. Involved in regulation of MAPK and Akt signaling pathways. In neuroblastoma cells suppresses cell differentiation such as neurite outgrowth in a RET-depe
   3360..3377    -  promoter       T7 promoter (fragment): promoter for bacteriophage T7 RNA polymerase
   3382..3516    -  polyA_signal   SV40 poly(A) signal: SV40 polyadenylation signal
   3629..3647    -  promoter       T3 promoter: promoter for bacteriophage T3 RNA polymerase
   3692..3708    -  protein_bind   lac operator: The lac repressor binds to the lac operator to inhibit transcription in E. coli. This inhibition can be relieved by adding lactose or isopropyl-β-D-thiogalactopyranoside (IPTG). lac repressor encoded by lacI
   3716..3746    -  promoter       lac promoter: promoter for the E. coli lac operon
   3761..3782    -  protein_bind   CAP binding site: CAP binding activates transcription in the presence of cAMP. E. coli catabolite activator protein
   3795..3887    -  CDS            lacI (fragment): lac repressor; lacI; The lac repressor binds to the lac operator to inhibit transcription in E. coli. This inhibition can be relieved by adding lactose or isopropyl-β-D-thiogalactopyranoside (IPTG).
   4070..4658    -  rep_origin     ori: high-copy-number ColE1/pMB1/pBR322/pUC origin of replication
   4829..5689    -  CDS            AmpR: β-lactamase; bla; confers resistance to ampicillin, carbenicillin, and related antibiotics
   5690..5794    -  promoter       AmpR promoter: bla
   5847..6275    -  rep_origin     f1 ori (sequence partly withheld): f1 bacteriophage origin of replication; arrow indicates direction of (+) strand synthesis
   6280..6346    -  CDS            lacZα (fragment): LacZα fragment of β-galactosidase; lacZ fragment
   6353..7330    +  promoter       CMV IE94 promoter: enhancer/promoter region of simian cytomegalovirus major immediate early transcription unit IE94
