[The description below was written by a language model from this plasmid's Addgene catalogue record and pLannotate feature annotations shown in this document.]
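Description:
pCS2-HsProm1s1-StayGold is a mammalian expression plasmid of about 7.3 kb built on the pCS2 backbone, designed to overexpress wild-type human Prominin 1 (PROM1, also known as CD133; the s1 form according to the construct name) fused at its C-terminus to the fluorescent protein StayGold. It is maintained in E. coli through a high-copy ColE1/pUC-type origin and selected with ampicillin via the β-lactamase gene and its native promoter. An f1 origin is also present, along with residual lac promoter/operator, lacI and lacZα fragments carried over from the cloning-vector ancestry of the backbone.

Because the plasmid is circular, the simian cytomegalovirus IE94 enhancer/promoter annotated at the end of the sequence record reads directly into the start of the record, where an SP6 promoter sits just upstream of the PROM1 coding sequence. This arrangement is typical of pCS2 vectors: CMV drives strong constitutive transcription in transfected mammalian cells, while SP6 allows in vitro synthesis of sense RNA from the same insert. The feature table annotates only the PROM1 open reading frame. The roughly 700 bp between its end and the downstream elements is unannotated and presumably holds the StayGold tag described in the catalogue entry. T7 (fragment) and T3 promoters flank an SV40 polyadenylation signal on the 3′ side, although the table lists that signal on the opposite strand to the insert.

The record states that the plasmid is a modified version of an earlier Prominin 1 construct. The associated publication concerns extracellular vesicle formation induced by Prominin 1 and Tweety Homology 1, so the fusion likely serves to visualise or track Prominin 1 in that context.
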