Addgene plasmid #210821: pCS2-HsProm1s1-StayGold
Purpose: Mammalian overexpression vector for C-terminally StayGold tagged human Prom1s1 (WT)
Depositing lab: Luke Chao. Depositing organization: Massachusetts General Hospital. Publication: Prominin 1 and Tweety Homology 1 both induce extracellular vesicle formation. Bell TA, Luce BE, Hakim P, Ananda VY, Dardari H, Nguyen TH, Monshizadeh A, Chao LH. Elife. 2024 Aug 13;13:e100061. doi: 10.7554/eLife.100061. PubMed 39168849.
Backbone
  Vector backbone: pCS2
  Backbone manufacturer: Nathan D. Lawson
  Backbone size w/o insert (bp): 4072
  Total vector size (bp): 7333
  Vector type: Mammalian Expression
Growth in bacteria
  Bacterial resistance: Ampicillin, 100 μg/mL
  Growth temperature: 37°C
  Growth strain: DH5alpha
  Copy number: High Copy
Gene/Insert
  Gene/Insert name: Prominin 1 (alt name: PROM1)
  Species: H. sapiens (human)
  Insert size (bp): 3262
  Entrez Gene: PROM1 (a.k.a. AC133, CD133, CORD12, MCDR2, MSTP061, PROML1, RP41, STGD4)
  Promoter: CMV
  Tag / fusion protein: StayGold (C terminal on insert)
  Cloning method: Unknown
  Sequencing primers: 5′ CMV-F
Resource information
  A portion of this plasmid was derived from a plasmid made by: Modified version of construct from Noriaki Sasai (Nara Institute of Science and Technology).
Terms and licenses: Academic/Nonprofit Terms; Industry Terms: Not Available to Industry
Depositor comments: Please visit https://doi.org/10.1101/2023.11.08.566258 for bioRxiv preprint. Original construct published in: Hori, A., Nishide, K., Yasukuni, Y., Haga, K., Kakuta, W., Ishikawa, Y., Hayes, M.J., Ohnuma, S., Kiyonari, H., Kimura, K., et al. (2019). Prominin-1 Modulates Rho/ROCK-Mediated Membrane Morphology and Calcium-Dependent Intracellular Chloride Flux. Sci. Rep. 9, 15911. 10.1038/s41598-019-52040-9.
How to cite: pCS2-HsProm1s1-StayGold was a gift from Luke Chao (Addgene plasmid # 210821 ; http://n2t.net/addgene:210821 ; RRID:Addgene_210821)
